>Addgene plasmid #115908 | pcDNA 3.3 hFZD4 | depositor full sequence | sequence record 218828 | pcDNA 3.3 hFZD4 sequence 7026 bps
GTTAGGCGTTTTGCGCTGCTTCGCGATGTACGGGCCAGATATACGCGTTGACATTGATTATTGACTAGTT
ATTAATAGTAATCAATTACGGGGTCATTAGTTCATAGCCCATATATGGAGTTCCGCGTTACATAACTTAC
GGTAAATGGCCCGCCTGGCTGACCGCCCAACGACCCCCGCCCATTGACGTCAATAATGACGTATGTTCCC
ATAGTAACGCCAATAGGGACTTTCCATTGACGTCAATGGGTGGAGTATTTACGGTAAACTGCCCACTTGG
CAGTACATCAAGTGTATCATATGCCAAGTACGCCCCCTATTGACGTCAATGACGGTAAATGGCCCGCCTG
GCATTATGCCCAGTACATGACCTTATGGGACTTTCCTACTTGGCAGTACATCTACGTATTAGTCATCGCT
ATTACCATGGTGATGCGGTTTTGGCAGTACATCAATGGGCGTGGATAGCGGTTTGACTCACGGGGATTTC
CAAGTCTCCACCCCATTGACGTCAATGGGAGTTTGTTTTGGCACCAAAATCAACGGGACTTTCCAAAATG
TCGTAACAACTCCGCCCCATTGACGCAAATGGGCGGTAGGCGTGTACGGTGGGAGGTCTATATAAGCAGA
GCTCGTTTAGTGAACCGTCAGATCGCCTGGAGACGCCATCCACGCTGTTTTGACCTCCATAGAAGACACC
GGGACCGATCCAGCCTCCGGACTCTAGAGGATCGAACCCTTCCACCATGGCCTGGCGGGGCGCAGGGCCG
AGCGTCCCGGGGGCGCCCGGGGGCGTCGGTCTCAGTCTGGGGTTGCTCCTGCAGTTGCTGCTGCTCCTGG
GGCCGGCGCGGGGCTTCGGGGACGAGGAAGAGCGGCGCTGCGACCCCATCCGCATCTCCATGTGCCAGAA
CCTCGGCTACAACGTGACCAAGATGCCCAACCTGGTTGGGCACGAGCTGCAGACGGACGCCGAGCTGCAG
CTGACAACTTTCACACCGCTCATCCAGTACGGCTGCTCCAGCCAGCTGCAGTTCTTCCTTTGTTCTGTTT
ATGTGCCAATGTGCACAGAGAAGATCAACATCCCCATTGGCCCATGCGGCGGCATGTGTCTTTCAGTCAA
GAGACGCTGTGAACCCGTCCTGAAGGAATTTGGATTTGCCTGGCCAGAGAGTCTGAACTGCAGCAAATTC
CCACCACAGAACGACCACAACCACATGTGCATGGAAGGGCCAGGTGATGAAGAGGTGCCCTTACCTCACA
AAACCCCCATCCAGCCTGGGGAAGAGTGTCACTCTGTGGGAACCAATTCTGATCAGTACATCTGGGTGAA
AAGGAGCCTGAACTGTGTGCTCAAGTGTGGCTATGATGCTGGCTTATACAGCCGCTCAGCCAAGGAGTTC
ACTGATATCTGGATGGCTGTGTGGGCCAGCCTGTGTTTCATCTCCACTGCCTTCACAGTACTGACCTTCC
TGATCGATTCTTCTAGGTTTTCCTACCCTGAGCGCCCCATCATATTTCTCAGTATGTGCTATAATATTTA
TAGCATTGCTTATATTGTCAGGCTGACTGTAGGCCGGGAAAGGATATCCTGTGATTTTGAAGAGGCAGCA
GAACCTGTTCTCATCCAAGAAGGACTTAAGAACACAGGATGTGCAATAATTTTCTTGCTGATGTACTTTT
TTGGAATGGCCAGCTCCATTTGGTGGGTTATTCTGACACTCACTTGGTTTTTGGCAGCAGGACTCAAATG
GGGTCATGAAGCCATTGAAATGCACAGCTCTTATTTCCACATTGCAGCCTGGGCCATCCCCGCAGTGAAA
ACCATTGTCATCTTGATTATGAGACTGGTGGATGCAGATGAACTGACTGGCTTGTGCTATGTTGGAAACC
AAAATCTCGATGCCCTCACCGGGTTCGTGGTGGCTCCCCTCTTTACTTATTTGGTCATTGGAACTTTGTT
CATTGCTGCAGGTTTGGTGGCCTTGTTCAAAATTCGGTCAAATCTTCAAAAGGATGGGACAAAGACAGAC
AAGTTAGAAAGACTGATGGTCAAGATTGGGGTGTTCTCAGTACTGTACACAGTTCCTGCAACGTGTGTGA
TTGCCTGTTATTTTTATGAAATCTCCAACTGGGCACTTTTTCGGTATTCTGCAGATGATTCCAACATGGC
TGTTGAAATGTTGAAAATTTTTATGTCTTTGTTGGTGGGCATCACTTCAGGCATGTGGATTTGGTCTGCC
AAAACTCTTCACACGTGGCAGAAGTGTTCCAACAGATTGGTGAATTCTGGAAAGGTAAAGAGAGAGAAGA
GAGGAAATGGTTGGGTGAAGCCTGGAAAAGGCAGTGAGACTGTGGTATAAAAGGGTTCGATCCCTACCGG
TTAGTAATGAGTTTAAACGGGGGAGGCTAACTGAAACACGGAAGGAGACAATACCGGAAGGAACCCGCGC
TATGACGGCAATAAAAAGACAGAATAAAACGCACGGGTGTTGGGTCGTTTGTTCATAAACGCGGGGTTCG
GTCCCAGGGCTGGCACTCTGTCGATACCCCACCGAGACCCCATTGGGGCCAATACGCCCGCGTTTCTTCC
TTTTCCCCACCCCACCCCCCAAGTTCGGGTGAAGGCCCAGGGCTCGCAGCCAACGTCGGGGCGGCAGGCC
CTGCCATAGCAGATCTGCGCAGCTGGGGCTCTAGGGGGTATCCCC
[124 nt withheld, positions 2706-2829]
C
[32 nt withheld, positions 2831-2862]
CA
[57 nt withheld, positions 2865-2921]
A
[49 nt withheld, positions 2923-2971]
CCTTTGACGTTGGAGTCCACGTTCTTT
[37 nt withheld, positions 2999-3035]
ACCCTATCTCGGTCTATTCTTTTGATTTATAAGGGATTTTGGGGATTTCGGCCTATTGGTTAAAAAATGA
GCTGATTTAACAAAAATTTAACGCGAATTAATTCTGTGGAATGTGTGTCAGTTAGGGTGTGGAAAGTCCC
CAGGCTCCCCAGCAGGCAGAAGTATGCAAAGCATGCATCTCAATTAGTCAGCAACCAGGTGTGGAAAGTC
CCCAGGCTCCCCAGCAGGCAGAAGTATGCAAAGCATGCATCTCAATTAGTCAGCAACCATAGTCCCGCCC
CTAACTCCGCCCATCCCGCCCCTAACTCCGCCCAGTTCCGCCCATTCTCCGCCCCATGGCTGACTAATTT
TTTTTATTTATGCAGAGGCCGAGGCCGCCTCTGCCTCTGAGCTATTCCAGAAGTAGTGAGGAGGCTTTTT
TGGAGGCCTAGGCTTTTGCAAAAAGCTCCCGGGAGCTTGTATATCCATTTTCGGATCTGATCAAGAGACA
GGATGAGGATCGTTTCGCATGATTGAACAAGATGGATTGCACGCAGGTTCTCCGGCCGCTTGGGTGGAGA
GGCTATTCGGCTATGACTGGGCACAACAGACAATCGGCTGCTCTGATGCCGCCGTGTTCCGGCTGTCAGC
GCAGGGGCGCCCGGTTCTTTTTGTCAAGACCGACCTGTCCGGTGCCCTGAATGAACTGCAGGACGAGGCA
GCGCGGCTATCGTGGCTGGCCACGACGGGCGTTCCTTGCGCAGCTGTGCTCGACGTTGTCACTGAAGCGG
GAAGGGACTGGCTGCTATTGGGCGAAGTGCCGGGGCAGGATCTCCTGTCATCTCACCTTGCTCCTGCCGA
GAAAGTATCCATCATGGCTGATGCAATGCGGCGGCTGCATACGCTTGATCCGGCTACCTGCCCATTCGAC
CACCAAGCGAAACATCGCATCGAGCGAGCACGTACTCGGATGGAAGCCGGTCTTGTCGATCAGGATGATC
TGGACGAAGAGCATCAGGGGCTCGCGCCAGCCGAACTGTTCGCCAGGCTCAAGGCGCGCATGCCCGACGG
CGAGGATCTCGTCGTGACCCATGGCGATGCCTGCTTGCCGAATATCATGGTGGAAAATGGCCGCTTTTCT
GGATTCATCGACTGTGGCCGGCTGGGTGTGGCGGACCGCTATCAGGACATAGCGTTGGCTACCCGTGATA
TTGCTGAAGAGCTTGGCGGCGAATGGGCTGACCGCTTCCTCGTGCTTTACGGTATCGCCGCTCCCGATTC
GCAGCGCATCGCCTTCTATCGCCTTCTTGACGAGTTCTTCTGAGCGGGACTCTGGGGTTCGCGAAATGAC
CGACCAAGCGACGCCCAACCTGCCATCACGAGATTTCGATTCCACCGCCGCCTTCTATGAAAGGTTGGGC
TTCGGAATCGTTTTCCGGGACGCCGGCTGGATGATCCTCCAGCGCGGGGATCTCATGCTGGAGTTCTTCG
CCCACCCCAACTTGTTTATTGCAGCTTATAATGGTTACAAATAAAGCAATAGCATCACAAATTTCACAAA
TAAAGCATTTTTTTCACTGCATTCTAGTTGTGGTTTGTCCAAACTCATCAATGTATCTTATCATGTCTGT
ATACCGTCGACCTCTAGCTAGAGCTTGGCGTAATCATGGTCATAGCTGTTTCCTGTGTGAAATTGTTATC
CGCTCACAATTCCACACAACATACGAGCCGGAAGCATAAAGTGTAAAGCCTGGGGTGCCTAATGAGTGAG
CTAACTCACATTAATTGCGTTGCGCTCACTGCCCGCTTTCCAGTCGGGAAACCTGTCGTGCCAGCTGCAT
TAATGAATCGGCCAACGCGCGGGGAGAGGCGGTTTGCGTATTGGGCGCTCTTCCGCTTCCTCGCTCACTG
ACTCGCTGCGCTCGGTCGTTCGGCTGCGGCGAGCGGTATCAGCTCACTCAAAGGCGGTAATACGGTTATC
CACAGAATCAGGGGATAACGCAGGAAAGAACATGTGAGCAAAAGGCCAGCAAAAGGCCAGGAACCGTAAA
AAGGCCGCGTTGCTGGCGTTTTTCCATAGGCTCCGCCCCCCTGACGAGCATCACAAAAATCGACGCTCAA
GTCAGAGGTGGCGAAACCCGACAGGACTATAAAGATACCAGGCGTTTCCCCCTGGAAGCTCCCTCGTGCG
CTCTCCTGTTCCGACCCTGCCGCTTACCGGATACCTGTCCGCCTTTCTCCCTTCGGGAAGCGTGGCGCTT
TCTCAATGCTCACGCTGTAGGTATCTCAGTTCGGTGTAGGTCGTTCGCTCCAAGCTGGGCTGTGTGCACG
AACCCCCCGTTCAGCCCGACCGCTGCGCCTTATCCGGTAACTATCGTCTTGAGTCCAACCCGGTAAGACA
CGACTTATCGCCACTGGCAGCAGCCACTGGTAACAGGATTAGCAGAGCGAGGTATGTAGGCGGTGCTACA
GAGTTCTTGAAGTGGTGGCCTAACTACGGCTACACTAGAAGGACAGTATTTGGTATCTGCGCTCTGCTGA
AGCCAGTTACCTTCGGAAAAAGAGTTGGTAGCTCTTGATCCGGCAAACAAACCACCGCTGGTAGCGGTGG
TTTTTTTGTTTGCAAGCAGCAGATTACGCGCAGAAAAAAAGGATCTCAAGAAGATCCTTTGATCTTTTCT
ACGGGGTCTGACGCTCAGTGGAACGAAAACTCACGTTAAGGGATTTTGGTCATGAGATTATCAAAAAGGA
TCTTCACCTAGATCCTTTTAAATTAAAAATGAAGTTTTAAATCAATCTAAAGTATATATGAGTAAACTTG
GTCTGACAGTTACCAATGCTTAATCAGTGAGGCACCTATCTCAGCGATCTGTCTATTTCGTTCATCCATA
GTTGCCTGACTCCCCGTCGTGTAGATAACTACGATACGGGAGGGCTTACCATCTGGCCCCAGTGCTGCAA
TGATACCGCGAGACCCACGCTCACCGGCTCCAGATTTATCAGCAATAAACCAGCCAGCCGGAAGGGCCGA
GCGCAGAAGTGGTCCTGCAACTTTATCCGCCTCCATCCAGTCTATTAATTGTTGCCGGGAAGCTAGAGTA
AGTAGTTCGCCAGTTAATAGTTTGCGCAACGTTGTTGCCATTGCTACAGGCATCGTGGTGTCACGCTCGT
CGTTTGGTATGGCTTCATTCAGCTCCGGTTCCCAACGATCAAGGCGAGTTACATGATCCCCCATGTTGTG
CAAAAAAGCGGTTAGCTCCTTCGGTCCTCCGATCGTTGTCAGAAGTAAGTTGGCCGCAGTGTTATCACTC
ATGGTTATGGCAGCACTGCATAATTCTCTTACTGTCATGCCATCCGTAAGATGCTTTTCTGTGACTGGTG
AGTACTCAACCAAGTCATTCTGAGAATAGTGTATGCGGCGACCGAGTTGCTCTTGCCCGGCGTCAATACG
GGATAATACCGCGCCACATAGCAGAACTTTAAAAGTGCTCATCATTGGAAAACGTTCTTCGGGGCGAAAA
CTCTCAAGGATCTTACCGCTGTTGAGATCCAGTTCGATGTAACCCACTCGTGCACCCAACTGATCTTCAG
CATCTTTTACTTTCACCAGCGTTTCTGGGTGAGCAAAAACAGGAAGGCAAAATGCCGCAAAAAAGGGAAT
AAGGGCGACACGGAAATGTTGAATACTCATACTCTTCCTTTTTCAATATTATTGAAGCATTTATCAGGGT
TATTGTCTCATGAGCGGATACATATTTGAATGTATTTAGAAAAATAAACAAATAGGGGTTCCGCGCACAT
TTCCCCGAAAAGTGCCACCTGACGTCGACGGATCGGGAGATCTCCCGATCCCCTATGGTCGACTCTCAGT
ACAATCTGCTCTGATGCCGCATAGTTAAGCCAGTATCTGCTCCCTGCTTGTGTGTTGGAGGTCGCTGAGT
AGTGCGCGAGCAAAATTTAAGCTACAACAAGGCAAGGCTTGACCGACAATTGCATGAAGAATCTGCTTAG
G
Features (pLannotate 1.2.2; 18 found; start..end, strand, type, name):
     50..429     +  enhancer       CMV enhancer: human cytomegalovirus immediate early enhancer
    430..633     +  promoter       CMV promoter: human cytomegalovirus (CMV) immediate early promoter
    747..2357    +  CDS            FZD4: FZD4_HUMAN - Experimental evidence at protein level: Swiss-Prot protein existence level 1. Receptor for Wnt proteins (PubMed:30135577). Most frizzled receptors are coupled to the beta-catenin (CTNNB1) canonical signaling pathway, which leads to the activation of disheveled proteins, inhibition of GSK-3 kinase, nuclear accumulation of beta-catenin (CTNNB1) and activation of Wnt target genes (PubMed:30135577). Plays a critical role in retinal vascularization by acting as a receptor for Wnt proteins and norrin (NDP) (By similarity). In retina, it can be activated by Wnt protein-binding and also b
   2456..2504    +  polyA_signal   HSV TK poly(A) signal: herpes simplex virus thymidine kinase polyadenylation signal (Cole and Stacy, 1985)
   2595..2611    -  polyA_signal   bGH poly(A) signal (fragment): bovine growth hormone polyadenylation signal
   2706..3134    +  rep_origin     f1 ori (sequence partly withheld): f1 bacteriophage origin of replication; arrow indicates direction of (+) strand synthesis
   3148..3477    +  promoter       SV40 promoter: SV40 enhancer and early promoter
   3544..4335    +  CDS            neo: KKA2_KLEPN - Also known as kan, nptII. Experimental evidence at protein level: Swiss-Prot protein existence level 1. Resistance to kanamycin, neomycin, paromomycin, ribostamycin, butirosin and gentamicin B. From Klebsiella pneumoniae.
   4361..4519    +  CDS            ble (fragment): BLE_KLEPN - Experimental evidence at protein level: Swiss-Prot protein existence level 1. Binding protein with a strong affinity to the bleomycin family of antibiotics. Binds to CL990; an antimitotic-antibiotic compound. From Klebsiella pneumoniae.
   4514..4635    +  polyA_signal   SV40 poly(A) signal: SV40 polyadenylation signal
   4708..4724    -  protein_bind   lac operator: The lac repressor binds to the lac operator to inhibit transcription in E. coli. This inhibition can be relieved by adding lactose or isopropyl-β-D-thiogalactopyranoside (IPTG). lac repressor encoded by lacI
   4732..4762    -  promoter       lac promoter: promoter for the E. coli lac operon
   4777..4798    -  protein_bind   CAP binding site: CAP binding activates transcription in the presence of cAMP. E. coli catabolite activator protein
   4811..4903    -  CDS            lacI (fragment): lac repressor; lacI; The lac repressor binds to the lac operator to inhibit transcription in E. coli. This inhibition can be relieved by adding lactose or isopropyl-β-D-thiogalactopyranoside (IPTG).
   5086..5674    -  rep_origin     ori: high-copy-number ColE1/pMB1/pBR322/pUC origin of replication
   5845..6705    -  CDS            AmpR: β-lactamase; bla; confers resistance to ampicillin, carbenicillin, and related antibiotics
   6706..6810    -  promoter       AmpR promoter: bla
   6877..6921    -  misc_feature   bom (fragment): basis of mobility region from pBR322
