>Addgene plasmid #115908 | pcDNA 3.3 hFZD4 | addgene full sequence | sequence record 224019 | Addgene NGS Result
GTTAGGCGTTTTGCGCTGCTTCGCGATGTACGGGCCAGATATACGCGTTGACATTGATTATTGACTAGTT
ATTAATAGTAATCAATTACGGGGTCATTAGTTCATAGCCCATATATGGAGTTCCGCGTTACATAACTTAC
GGTAAATGGCCCGCCTGGCTGACCGCCCAACGACCCCCGCCCATTGACGTCAATAATGACGTATGTTCCC
ATAGTAACGCCAATAGGGACTTTCCATTGACGTCAATGGGTGGAGTATTTACGGTAAACTGCCCACTTGG
CAGTACATCAAGTGTATCATATGCCAAGTACGCCCCCTATTGACGTCAATGACGGTAAATGGCCCGCCTG
GCATTATGCCCAGTACATGACCTTATGGGACTTTCCTACTTGGCAGTACATCTACGTATTAGTCATCGCT
ATTACCATGGTGATGCGGTTTTGGCAGTACATCAATGGGCGTGGATAGCGGTTTGACTCACGGGGATTTC
CAAGTCTCCACCCCATTGACGTCAATGGGAGTTTGTTTTGGCACCAAAATCAACGGGACTTTCCAAAATG
TCGTAACAACTCCGCCCCATTGACGCAAATGGGCGGTAGGCGTGTACGGTGGGAGGTCTATATAAGCAGA
GCTCGTTTAGTGAACCGTCAGATCGCCTGGAGACGCCATCCACGCTGTTTTGACCTCCATAGAAGACACC
GGGACCGATCCAGCCTCCGGACTCTAGAGGATCGAACCCTTCCACCATGGCCTGGCGGGGCGCAGGGCCG
AGCGTCCCGGGGGCGCCCGGGGGCGTCGGTCTCAGTCTGGGGTTGCTCCTGCAGTTGCTGCTGCTCCTGG
GGCCGGCGCGGGGCTTCGGGGACGAGGAAGAGCGGCGCTGCGACCCCATCCGCATCTCCATGTGCCAGAA
CCTCGGCTACAACGTGACCAAGATGCCCAACCTGGTTGGGCACGAGCTGCAGACGGACGCCGAGCTGCAG
CTGACAACTTTCACACCGCTCATCCAGTACGGCTGCTCCAGCCAGCTGCAGTTCTTCCTTTGTTCTGTTT
ATGTGCCAATGTGCACAGAGAAGATCAACATCCCCATTGGCCCATGCGGCGGCATGTGTCTTTCAGTCAA
GAGACGCTGTGAACCCGTCCTGAAGGAATTTGGATTTGCCTGGCCAGAGAGTCTGAACTGCAGCAAATTC
CCACCACAGAACGACCACAACCACATGTGCATGGAAGGGCCAGGTGATGAAGAGGTGCCCTTACCTCACA
AAACCCCCATCCAGCCTGGGGAAGAGTGTCACTCTGTGGGAACCAATTCTGATCAGTACATCTGGGTGAA
AAGGAGCCTGAACTGTGTGCTCAAGTGTGGCTATGATGCTGGCTTATACAGCCGCTCAGCCAAGGAGTTC
ACTGATATCTGGATGGCTGTGTGGGCCAGCCTGTGTTTCATCTCCACTGCCTTCACAGTACTGACCTTCC
TGATCGATTCTTCTAGGTTTTCCTACCCTGAGCGCCCCATCATATTTCTCAGTATGTGCTATAATATTTA
TAGCATTGCTTATATTGTCAGGCTGACTGTAGGCCGGGAAAGGATATCCTGTGATTTTGAAGAGGCAGCA
GAACCTGTTCTCATCCAAGAAGGACTTAAGAACACAGGATGTGCAATAATTTTCTTGCTGATGTACTTTT
TTGGAATGGCCAGCTCCATTTGGTGGGTTATTCTGACACTCACTTGGTTTTTGGCAGCAGGACTCAAATG
GGGTCATGAAGCCATTGAAATGCACAGCTCTTATTTCCACATTGCAGCCTGGGCCATCCCCGCAGTGAAA
ACCATTGTCATCTTGATTATGAGACTGGTGGATGCAGATGAACTGACTGGCTTGTGCTATGTTGGAAACC
AAAATCTCGATGCCCTCACCGGGTTCGTGGTGGCTCCCCTCTTTACTTATTTGGTCATTGGAACTTTGTT
CATTGCTGCAGGTTTGGTGGCCTTGTTCAAAATTCGGTCAAATCTTCAAAAGGATGGGACAAAGACAGAC
AAGTTAGAAAGACTGATGGTCAAGATTGGGGTGTTCTCAGTACTGTACACAGTTCCTGCAACGTGTGTGA
TTGCCTGTTATTTTTATGAAATCTCCAACTGGGCACTTTTTCGGTATTCTGCAGATGATTCCAACATGGC
TGTTGAAATGTTGAAAATTTTTATGTCTTTGTTGGTGGGCATCACTTCAGGCATGTGGATTTGGTCTGCC
AAAACTCTTCACACGTGGCAGAAGTGTTCCAACAGATTGGTGAATTCTGGAAAGGTAAAGAGAGAGAAGA
GAGGAAATGGTTGGGTGAAGCCTGGAAAAGGCAGTGAGACTGTGGTATAAAAGGGTTCGATCCCTACCGG
TTAGTAATGAGTTTAAACGGGGGAGGCTAACTGAAACACGGAAGGAGACAATACCGGAAGGAACCCGCGC
TATGACGGCAATAAAAAGACAGAATAAAACGCACGGGTGTTGGGTCGTTTGTTCATAAACGCGGGGTTCG
GTCCCAGGGCTGGCACTCTGTCGATACCCCACCGAGACCCCATTGGGGCCAATACGCCCGCGTTTCTTCC
TTTTCCCCACCCCACCCCCCAAGTTCGGGTGAAGGCCCAGGGCTCGCAGCCAACGTCGGGGCGGCAGGCC
CTGCCATAGCAGATCTGCGCAGCTGGGGCTCTAGGGGGTATCCCC
[124 nt withheld, positions 2706-2829]
C
[91 nt withheld, positions 2831-2921]
A
[49 nt withheld, positions 2923-2971]
CCTTTGACGTTGGAGTCCACGTTCTTT
[37 nt withheld, positions 2999-3035]
ACCCTATCTCGGTCTATTCTTTTGATTTATAAGGGATTTTGCCGATTTCGGCCTATTGGTTAAAAAATGA
GCTGATTTAACAAAAATTTAACGCGAATTAATTCTGTGGAATGTGTGTCAGTTAGGGTGTGGAAAGTCCC
CAGGCTCCCCAGCAGGCAGAAGTATGCAAAGCATGCATCTCAATTAGTCAGCAACCAGGTGTGGAAAGTC
CCCAGGCTCCCCAGCAGGCAGAAGTATGCAAAGCATGCATCTCAATTAGTCAGCAACCATAGTCCCGCCC
CTAACTCCGCCCATCCCGCCCCTAACTCCGCCCAGTTCCGCCCATTCTCCGCCCCATGGCTGACTAATTT
TTTTTATTTATGCAGAGGCCGAGGCCGCCTCTGCCTCTGAGCTATTCCAGAAGTAGTGAGGAGGCTTTTT
TGGAGGCCTAGGCTTTTGCAAAAAGCTCCCGGGAGCTTGTATATCCATTTTCGGATCTGATCAAGAGACA
GGATGAGGATCGTTTCGCATGATTGAACAAGATGGATTGCACGCAGGTTCTCCGGCCGCTTGGGTGGAGA
GGCTATTCGGCTATGACTGGGCACAACAGACAATCGGCTGCTCTGATGCCGCCGTGTTCCGGCTGTCAGC
GCAGGGGCGCCCGGTTCTTTTTGTCAAGACCGACCTGTCCGGTGCCCTGAATGAACTGCAGGACGAGGCA
GCGCGGCTATCGTGGCTGGCCACGACGGGCGTTCCTTGCGCAGCTGTGCTCGACGTTGTCACTGAAGCGG
GAAGGGACTGGCTGCTATTGGGCGAAGTGCCGGGGCAGGATCTCCTGTCATCTCACCTTGCTCCTGCCGA
GAAAGTATCCATCATGGCTGATGCAATGCGGCGGCTGCATACGCTTGATCCGGCTACCTGCCCATTCGAC
CACCAAGCGAAACATCGCATCGAGCGAGCACGTACTCGGATGGAAGCCGGTCTTGTCGATCAGGATGATC
TGGACGAAGAGCATCAGGGGCTCGCGCCAGCCGAACTGTTCGCCAGGCTCAAGGCGCGCATGCCCGACGG
CGAGGATCTCGTCGTGACCCATGGCGATGCCTGCTTGCCGAATATCATGGTGGAAAATGGCCGCTTTTCT
GGATTCATCGACTGTGGCCGGCTGGGTGTGGCGGACCGCTATCAGGACATAGCGTTGGCTACCCGTGATA
TTGCTGAAGAGCTTGGCGGCGAATGGGCTGACCGCTTCCTCGTGCTTTACGGTATCGCCGCTCCCGATTC
GCAGCGCATCGCCTTCTATCGCCTTCTTGACGAGTTCTTCTGAGCGGGACTCTGGGGTTCGCGAAATGAC
CGACCAAGCGACGCCCAACCTGCCATCACGAGATTTCGATTCCACCGCCGCCTTCTATGAAAGGTTGGGC
TTCGGAATCGTTTTCCGGGACGCCGGCTGGATGATCCTCCAGCGCGGGGATCTCATGCTGGAGTTCTTCG
CCCACCCCAACTTGTTTATTGCAGCTTATAATGGTTACAAATAAAGCAATAGCATCACAAATTTCACAAA
TAAAGCATTTTTTTCACTGCATTCTAGTTGTGGTTTGTCCAAACTCATCAATGTATCTTATCATGTCTGT
ATACCGTCGACCTCTAGCTAGAGCTTGGCGTAATCATGGTCATAGCTGTTTCCTGTGTGAAATTGTTATC
CGCTCACAATTCCACACAACATACGAGCCGGAAGCATAAAGTGTAAAGCCTGGGGTGCCTAATGAGTGAG
CTAACTCACATTAATTGCGTTGCGCTCACTGCCCGCTTTCCAGTCGGGAAACCTGTCGTGCCAGCTGCAT
TAATGAATCGGCCAACGCGCGGGGAGAGGCGGTTTGCGTATTGGGCGCTCTTCCGCTTCCTCGCTCACTG
ACTCGCTGCGCTCGGTCGTTCGGCTGCGGCGAGCGGTATCAGCTCACTCAAAGGCGGTAATACGGTTATC
CACAGAATCAGGGGATAACGCAGGAAAGAACATGTGAGCAAAAGGCCAGCAAAAGGCCAGGAACCGTAAA
AAGGCCGCGTTGCTGGCGTTTTTCCATAGGCTCCGCCCCCCTGACGAGCATCACAAAAATCGACGCTCAA
GTCAGAGGTGGCGAAACCCGACAGGACTATAAAGATACCAGGCGTTTCCCCCTGGAAGCTCCCTCGTGCG
CTCTCCTGTTCCGACCCTGCCGCTTACCGGATACCTGTCCGCCTTTCTCCCTTCGGGAAGCGTGGCGCTT
TCTCATAGCTCACGCTGTAGGTATCTCAGTTCGGTGTAGGTCGTTCGCTCCAAGCTGGGCTGTGTGCACG
AACCCCCCGTTCAGCCCGACCGCTGCGCCTTATCCGGTAACTATCGTCTTGAGTCCAACCCGGTAAGACA
CGACTTATCGCCACTGGCAGCAGCCACTGGTAACAGGATTAGCAGAGCGAGGTATGTAGGCGGTGCTACA
GAGTTCTTGAAGTGGTGGCCTAACTACGGCTACACTAGAAGAACAGTATTTGGTATCTGCGCTCTGCTGA
AGCCAGTTACCTTCGGAAAAAGAGTTGGTAGCTCTTGATCCGGCAAACAAACCACCGCTGGTAGCGGTGG
TTTTTTTGTTTGCAAGCAGCAGATTACGCGCAGAAAAAAAGGATCTCAAGAAGATCCTTTGATCTTTTCT
ACGGGGTCTGACGCTCAGTGGAACGAAAACTCACGTTAAGGGATTTTGGTCATGAGATTATCAAAAAGGA
TCTTCACCTAGATCCTTTTAAATTAAAAATGAAGTTTTAAATCAATCTAAAGTATATATGAGTAAACTTG
GTCTGACAGTTACCAATGCTTAATCAGTGAGGCACCTATCTCAGCGATCTGTCTATTTCGTTCATCCATA
GTTGCCTGACTCCCCGTCGTGTAGATAACTACGATACGGGAGGGCTTACCATCTGGCCCCAGTGCTGCAA
TGATACCGCGAGACCCACGCTCACCGGCTCCAGATTTATCAGCAATAAACCAGCCAGCCGGAAGGGCCGA
GCGCAGAAGTGGTCCTGCAACTTTATCCGCCTCCATCCAGTCTATTAATTGTTGCCGGGAAGCTAGAGTA
AGTAGTTCGCCAGTTAATAGTTTGCGCAACGTTGTTGCCATTGCTACAGGCATCGTGGTGTCACGCTCGT
CGTTTGGTATGGCTTCATTCAGCTCCGGTTCCCAACGATCAAGGCGAGTTACATGATCCCCCATGTTGTG
CAAAAAAGCGGTTAGCTCCTTCGGTCCTCCGATCGTTGTCAGAAGTAAGTTGGCCGCAGTGTTATCACTC
ATGGTTATGGCAGCACTGCATAATTCTCTTACTGTCATGCCATCCGTAAGATGCTTTTCTGTGACTGGTG
AGTACTCAACCAAGTCATTCTGAGAATAGTGTATGCGGCGACCGAGTTGCTCTTGCCCGGCGTCAATACG
GGATAATACCGCGCCACATAGCAGAACTTTAAAAGTGCTCATCATTGGAAAACGTTCTTCGGGGCGAAAA
CTCTCAAGGATCTTACCGCTGTTGAGATCCAGTTCGATGTAACCCACTCGTGCACCCAACTGATCTTCAG
CATCTTTTACTTTCACCAGCGTTTCTGGGTGAGCAAAAACAGGAAGGCAAAATGCCGCAAAAAAGGGAAT
AAGGGCGACACGGAAATGTTGAATACTCATACTCTTCCTTTTTCAATATTATTGAAGCATTTATCAGGGT
TATTGTCTCATGAGCGGATACATATTTGAATGTATTTAGAAAAATAAACAAATAGGGGTTCCGCGCACAT
TTCCCCGAAAAGTGCCACCTGACGTCGACGGATCGGGAGATCTCCCGATCCCCTATGGTGCACTCTCAGT
ACAATCTGCTCTGATGCCGCATAGTTAAGCCAGTATCTGCTCCCTGCTTGTGTGTTGGAGGTCGCTGAGT
AGTGCGCGAGCAAAATTTAAGCTACAACAAGGCAAGGCTTGACCGACAATTGCATGAAGAATCTGCTTAG
G
Features (pLannotate 1.2.2; 18 found; start..end, strand, type, name):
     50..429     +  enhancer       CMV enhancer: human cytomegalovirus immediate early enhancer
    430..633     +  promoter       CMV promoter: human cytomegalovirus (CMV) immediate early promoter
    747..2357    +  CDS            FZD4: FZD4_HUMAN - Experimental evidence at protein level: Swiss-Prot protein existence level 1. Receptor for Wnt proteins (PubMed:30135577). Most frizzled receptors are coupled to the beta-catenin (CTNNB1) canonical signaling pathway, which leads to the activation of disheveled proteins, inhibition of GSK-3 kinase, nuclear accumulation of beta-catenin (CTNNB1) and activation of Wnt target genes (PubMed:30135577). Plays a critical role in retinal vascularization by acting as a receptor for Wnt proteins and norrin (NDP) (By similarity). In retina, it can be activated by Wnt protein-binding and also b
   2456..2504    +  polyA_signal   HSV TK poly(A) signal: herpes simplex virus thymidine kinase polyadenylation signal (Cole and Stacy, 1985)
   2595..2611    -  polyA_signal   bGH poly(A) signal (fragment): bovine growth hormone polyadenylation signal
   2706..3134    +  rep_origin     f1 ori (sequence partly withheld): f1 bacteriophage origin of replication; arrow indicates direction of (+) strand synthesis
   3148..3477    +  promoter       SV40 promoter: SV40 enhancer and early promoter
   3544..4335    +  CDS            neo: KKA2_KLEPN - Also known as kan, nptII. Experimental evidence at protein level: Swiss-Prot protein existence level 1. Resistance to kanamycin, neomycin, paromomycin, ribostamycin, butirosin and gentamicin B. From Klebsiella pneumoniae.
   4361..4519    +  CDS            ble (fragment): BLE_KLEPN - Experimental evidence at protein level: Swiss-Prot protein existence level 1. Binding protein with a strong affinity to the bleomycin family of antibiotics. Binds to CL990; an antimitotic-antibiotic compound. From Klebsiella pneumoniae.
   4514..4635    +  polyA_signal   SV40 poly(A) signal: SV40 polyadenylation signal
   4708..4724    -  protein_bind   lac operator: The lac repressor binds to the lac operator to inhibit transcription in E. coli. This inhibition can be relieved by adding lactose or isopropyl-β-D-thiogalactopyranoside (IPTG). lac repressor encoded by lacI
   4732..4762    -  promoter       lac promoter: promoter for the E. coli lac operon
   4777..4798    -  protein_bind   CAP binding site: CAP binding activates transcription in the presence of cAMP. E. coli catabolite activator protein
   4811..4903    -  CDS            lacI (fragment): lac repressor; lacI; The lac repressor binds to the lac operator to inhibit transcription in E. coli. This inhibition can be relieved by adding lactose or isopropyl-β-D-thiogalactopyranoside (IPTG).
   5086..5674    -  rep_origin     ori: high-copy-number ColE1/pMB1/pBR322/pUC origin of replication
   5845..6705    -  CDS            AmpR: β-lactamase; bla; confers resistance to ampicillin, carbenicillin, and related antibiotics
   6706..6810    -  promoter       AmpR promoter: bla
   6869..6921    -  misc_feature   bom (fragment): basis of mobility region from pBR322
