[The description below was written by a language model from this plasmid's Addgene catalogue record and pLannotate feature annotations shown in this document.]
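Description:
pcDNA 3.3 hFZD4 is a 7,026 bp mammalian expression plasmid built on the pcDNA3.3 TOPO TA backbone, into which the human Frizzled-4 (FZD4) coding sequence was inserted by TOPO cloning; the insert was derived from an IMAGE cDNA clone. In bacteria it is maintained through a high-copy ColE1/pUC-type origin and selected with ampicillin via the β-lactamase gene and its native promoter. An f1 phage origin is also present, along with residual backbone elements (lac promoter/operator, CAP site, and fragments of lacI, bom and ble) that play no role in expression of the payload. The depositor and repository sequencing records give essentially identical feature maps.

The FZD4 open reading frame (about 1.6 kb) sits downstream of the human cytomegalovirus immediate-early enhancer and promoter, which drive strong constitutive transcription in mammalian cells, and is followed by the HSV thymidine kinase polyadenylation signal. No epitope tag or reporter is annotated, so the receptor appears to be expressed in untagged form. A separate cassette, consisting of the SV40 enhancer/early promoter, the neomycin phosphotransferase gene and the SV40 poly(A) signal, allows G418 selection of stably transfected cells.

FZD4 is a seven-pass Wnt receptor that also binds norrin and couples to canonical β-catenin signalling, with an important role in retinal vascularization. The plasmid was deposited in connection with work on TSPAN12 as a norrin co-receptor that enhances FZD4 signalling, and it is suited to transfection-based assays such as TOPFlash β-catenin reporter experiments. The depositor notes that transfecting too much of this plasmid can inhibit the TOPFlash readout.
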