Addgene plasmid #115908: pcDNA 3.3 hFZD4
Purpose: Expresses human FZD4 in mammalian cells.
Depositing lab: Harald Junge. Depositing organization: University of Colorado, Boulder. Publication: TSPAN12 Is a Norrin Co-receptor that Amplifies Frizzled4 Ligand Selectivity and Signaling. Lai MB, Zhang C, Shi J, Johnson V, Khandan L, McVey J, Klymkowsky MW, Chen Z, Junge HJ. Cell Rep. 2017 Jun 27;19(13):2809-2822. doi: 10.1016/j.celrep.2017.06.004. PubMed 28658627.
Backbone
  Vector backbone: pcDNA3.3 TOPO TA
  Backbone size w/o insert (bp): 5407
  Total vector size (bp): 7026
  Vector type: Mammalian Expression
  Selectable markers: Neomycin (select with G418)
Growth in bacteria
  Bacterial resistance: Ampicillin, 100 μg/mL
  Growth temperature: 37°C
  Growth strain: DH5alpha
  Copy number: Unknown
Gene/Insert
  Gene/Insert name: FZD4
  Species: H. sapiens (human)
  Insert size (bp): 1619
  Entrez Gene: FZD4 (a.k.a. CD344, EVR1, FEVR, FZD4S, Fz-4, Fz4, FzE4, GPCR, hFz4)
  Promoter: CMV
  Cloning method: TOPO Cloning
  Sequencing primers: 5′ CGCAAATGGGCGGTAGGCGTG; 3′ CTTCCGTGTTTCAGTTAGC
Resource information
  A portion of this plasmid was derived from a plasmid made by: Image clone 5199771
Terms and licenses: Academic/Nonprofit Terms; Industry Terms: Not Available to Industry
Depositor comments: TOPFlash reporter assay can be inhibited by transfection of too much of this plasmid (see Lai et al., 2017 for detailed description of transfection conditions).
How to cite: pcDNA 3.3 hFZD4 was a gift from Harald Junge (Addgene plasmid # 115908 ; http://n2t.net/addgene:115908 ; RRID:Addgene_115908)
